>Addgene plasmid #77456 | DGKG gRNA (BRDN0001147060) | addgene full sequence | sequence record 187796 | Addgene Assembled Sequence
CCCGGGTGCAAAGATGGATAAAGTTTTAAACAGAGAGGAATCTTTGCAGCTAATGGACCTTCTAGGTCTT
GAAAGGAGTGGGAATTGGCTCCGGTGCCCGTCAGTGGGCAGAGCGCACATCGCCCACAGTCCCCGAGAAG
TTGGGGGGAGGGGTCGGCAATTGATCCGGTGCCTAGAGAAGGTGGCGCGGGGTAAACTGGGAAAGTGATG
TCGTGTACTGGCTCCGCCTTTTTCCCGAGGGTGGGGGAGAACCGTATATAAGTGCAGTAGTCGCCGTGAA
CGTTCTTTTTCGCAACGGGTTTGCCGCCAGAACACAGGTAAGTGCCGTGTGTGGTTCCCGCGGGCCTGGC
CTCTTTACGGGTTATGGCCCTTGCGTGCCTTGAATTACTTCCACCTGGCTGCAGTACGTGATTCTTGATC
CCGAGCTTCGGGTTGGAAGTGGGTGGGAGAGTTCGAGGCCTTGCGCTTAAGGAGCCCCTTCGCCTCGTGC
TTGAGTTGAGGCCTGGCCTGGGCGCTGGGGCCGCCGCGTGCGAATCTGGTGGCACCTTCGCGCCTGTCTC
GCTGCTTTCGATAAGTCTCTAGCCATTTAAAATTTTTGATGACCTGCTGCGACGCTTTTTTTCTGGCAAG
ATAGTCTTGTAAATGCGGGCCAAGATCTGCACACTGGTATTTCGGTTTTTGGGGCCGCGGGCGGCGACGG
GGCCCGTGCGTCCCAGCGCACATGTTCGGCGAGGCGGGGCCTGCGAGCGCGGCCACCGAGAATCGGACGG
GGGTAGTCTCAAGCTGGCCGGCCTGCTCTGGTGCCTGGCCTCGCGCCGCCGTGTATCGCCCCGCCCTGGG
CGGCAAGGCTGGCCCGGTCGGCACCAGTTGCGTGAGCGGAAAGATGGCCGCTTCCCGGCCCTGCTGCAGG
GAGCTCAAAATGGAGGACGCGGCGCTCGGGAGAGCGGGCGGGTGAGTCACCCACACAAAGGAAAAGGGCC
TTTCCGTCCTCAGCCGTCGCTTCATGTGACTCCACGGAGTACCGGGCGCCGTCCAGGCACCTCGATTAGT
TCTCGAGCTTTTGGAGTACGTCGTCTTTAGGTTGGGGGGAGGGGTTTTATGCGATGGAGTTTCCCCACAC
TGAGTGGGTGGAGACTGAAGTTAGGCCAGCTTGGCACTTGATGTAATTCTCCTTGGAATTTGCCCTTTTT
GAGTTTGGATCTTGGTTCATTCTCAAGCCTCAGACAGTGGTTCAAAGTTTTTTTCTTCCATTTCAGGTGT
CGTGACGTACGGCCACCATGACCGAGTACAAGCCCACGGTGCGCCTCGCCACCCGCGACGACGTCCCCAG
GGCCGTACGCACCCTCGCCGCCGCGTTCGCCGACTACCCCGCCACGCGCCACACCGTCGATCCGGACCGC
CACATCGAGCGGGTCACCGAGCTGCAAGAACTCTTCCTCACGCGCGTCGGGCTCGACATCGGCAAGGTGT
GGGTCGCGGACGACGGCGCCGCCGTGGCGGTCTGGACCACGCCGGAGAGCGTCGAAGCGGGGGCGGTGTT
CGCCGAGATCGGCCCGCGCATGGCCGAGTTGAGCGGTTCCCGGCTGGCCGCGCAGCAACAGATGGAAGGC
CTCCTGGCGCCGCACCGGCCCAAGGAGCCCGCGTGGTTCCTGGCCACCGTCGGAGTCTCGCCCGACCACC
AGGGCAAGGGTCTGGGCAGCGCCGTCGTGCTCCCCGGAGTGGAGGCGGCCGAGCGCGCCGGGGTGCCCGC
CTTCCTGGAGACCTCCGCGCCCCGCAACCTCCCCTTCTACGAGCGGCTCGGCTTCACCGTCACCGCCGAC
GTCGAGGTGCCCGAAGGACCGCGCACCTGGTGCATGACCCGCAAGCCCGGTGCCTGAACGCGTTAAGTCG
ACAATCAACCTCTGGATTACAAAATTTGTGAAAGATTGACTGGTATTCTTAACTATGTTGCTCCTTTTAC
GCTATGTGGATACGCTGCTTTAATGCCTTTGTATCATGCTATTGCTTCCCGTATGGCTTTCATTTTCTCC
TCCTTGTATAAATCCTGGTTGCTGTCTCTTTATGAGGAGTTGTGGCCCGTTGTCAGGCAACGTGGCGTGG
TGTGCACTGTGTTTGCTGACGCAACCCCCACTGGTTGGGGCATTGCCACCACCTGTCAGCTCCTTTCCGG
GACTTTCGCTTTCCCCCTCCCTATTGCCACGGCGGAACTCATCGCCGCCTGCCTTGCCCGCTGCTGGACA
GGGGCTCGGCTGTTGGGCACTGACAATTCCGTGGTGTTGTCGGGGAAATCATCGTCCTTTCCTTGGCTGC
TCGCCTGTGTTGCCACCTGGATTCTGCGCGGGACGTCCTTCTGCTACGTCCCTTCGGCCCTCAATCCAGC
GGACCTTCCTTCCCGCGGCCTGCTGCCGGCTCTGCGGCCTCTTCCGCGTCTTCGCCTTCGCCCTCAGACG
AGTCGGATCTCCCTTTGGGCCGCCTCCCCGCGTCGACTTTAAGACCAATGACTTACAAGGCAGCTGTAGA
TCTTAGCCACTTTTTAAAAGAAAAGGGGGGACTGGAAGGGCTAATTCACTCCCAACGAAGACAAGATCTG
CTTTTTGCTTGTACTGGGTCTCTCTGGTTAGACCAGATCTGAGCCTGGGAGCTCTCTGGCTAACTAGGGA
ACCCACTGCTTAAGCCTCAATAAAGCTTGCCTTGAGTGCTTCAAGTAGTGTGTGCCCGTCTGTTGTGTGA
CTCTGGTAACTAGAGATCCCTCAGACCCTTTTAGTCAGTGTGGAAAATCTCTAGCAGTACGTATAGTAGT
TCATGTCATCTTATTATTCAGTATTTATAACTTGCAAAGAAATGAATATCAGAGAGTGAGAGGAACTTGT
TTATTGCAGCTTATAATGGTTACAAATAAAGCAATAGCATCACAAATTTCACAAATAAAGCATTTTTTTC
ACTGCATTCTAGTTGTGGTTTGTCCAAACTCATCAATGTATCTTATCATGTCTGGCTCTAGCTATCCCGC
CCCTAACTCCGCCCATCCCGCCCCTAACTCCGCCCAGTTCCGCCCATTCTCCGCCCCATGGCTGACTAAT
TTTTTTTATTTATGCAGAGGCCGAGGCCGCCTCGGCCTCTGAGCTATTCCAGAAGTAGTGAGGAGGCTTT
TTTGGAGGCCTAGGGACGTACCCAATTCGCCCTATAGTGAGTCGTATTACGCGCGCTCACTGGCCGTCGT
TTTACAACGTCGTGACTGGGAAAACCCTGGCGTTACCCAACTTAATCGCCTTGCAGCACATCCCCCTTTC
GCCAGCTGGCGTAATAGCGAAGAGGCCCGCACCGATCGCCCTTCCCAACAGTTGCGCAGCCTGAATGGCG
AATGGG
[124 nt withheld, positions 3367-3490]
C
[91 nt withheld, positions 3492-3582]
A
[49 nt withheld, positions 3584-3632]
CCTTTGACGTTGGAGTCCACGTTCTTT
[37 nt withheld, positions 3660-3696]
ACCCTATCTCGGTCTATTCTTTTGATTTATAAGGGATTTTGCCGATTTCGGCCTATTGGTTAAAAAATGA
GCTGATTTAACAAAAATTTAACGCGAATTTTAACAAAATATTAACGCTTACAATTTAGGTGGCACTTTTC
GGGGAAATGTGCGCGGAACCCCTATTTGTTTATTTTTCTAAATACATTCAAATATGTATCCGCTCATGAG
ACAATAACCCTGATAAATGCTTCAATAATATTGAAAAAGGAAGAGTATGAGTATTCAACATTTCCGTGTC
GCCCTTATTCCCTTTTTTGCGGCATTTTGCCTTCCTGTTTTTGCTCACCCAGAAACGCTGGTGAAAGTAA
AAGATGCTGAAGATCAGTTGGGTGCACGAGTGGGTTACATCGAACTGGATCTCAACAGCGGTAAGATCCT
TGAGAGTTTTCGCCCCGAAGAACGTTTTCCAATGATGAGCACTTTTAAAGTTCTGCTATGTGGCGCGGTA
TTATCCCGTATTGACGCCGGGCAAGAGCAACTCGGTCGCCGCATACACTATTCTCAGAATGACTTGGTTG
AGTACTCACCAGTCACAGAAAAGCATCTTACGGATGGCATGACAGTAAGAGAATTATGCAGTGCTGCCAT
AACCATGAGTGATAACACTGCGGCCAACTTACTTCTGACAACGATCGGAGGACCGAAGGAGCTAACCGCT
TTTTTGCACAACATGGGGGATCATGTAACTCGCCTTGATCGTTGGGAACCGGAGCTGAATGAAGCCATAC
CAAACGACGAGCGTGACACCACGATGCCTGTAGCAATGGCAACAACGTTGCGCAAACTATTAACTGGCGA
ACTACTTACTCTAGCTTCCCGGCAACAATTAATAGACTGGATGGAGGCGGATAAAGTTGCAGGACCACTT
CTGCGCTCGGCCCTTCCGGCTGGCTGGTTTATTGCTGATAAATCTGGAGCCGGTGAGCGTGGGTCTCGCG
GTATCATTGCAGCACTGGGGCCAGATGGTAAGCCCTCCCGTATCGTAGTTATCTACACGACGGGGAGTCA
GGCAACTATGGATGAACGAAATAGACAGATCGCTGAGATAGGTGCCTCACTGATTAAGCATTGGTAACTG
TCAGACCAAGTTTACTCATATATACTTTAGATTGATTTAAAACTTCATTTTTAATTTAAAAGGATCTAGG
TGAAGATCCTTTTTGATAATCTCATGACCAAAATCCCTTAACGTGAGTTTTCGTTCCACTGAGCGTCAGA
CCCCGTAGAAAAGATCAAAGGATCTTCTTGAGATCCTTTTTTTCTGCGCGTAATCTGCTGCTTGCAAACA
AAAAAACCACCGCTACCAGCGGTGGTTTGTTTGCCGGATCAAGAGCTACCAACTCTTTTTCCGAAGGTAA
CTGGCTTCAGCAGAGCGCAGATACCAAATACTGTTCTTCTAGTGTAGCCGTAGTTAGGCCACCACTTCAA
GAACTCTGTAGCACCGCCTACATACCTCGCTCTGCTAATCCTGTTACCAGTGGCTGCTGCCAGTGGCGAT
AAGTCGTGTCTTACCGGGTTGGACTCAAGACGATAGTTACCGGATAAGGCGCAGCGGTCGGGCTGAACGG
GGGGTTCGTGCACACAGCCCAGCTTGGAGCGAACGACCTACACCGAACTGAGATACCTACAGCGTGAGCT
ATGAGAAAGCGCCACGCTTCCCGAAGGGAGAAAGGCGGACAGGTATCCGGTAAGCGGCAGGGTCGGAACA
GGAGAGCGCACGAGGGAGCTTCCAGGGGGAAACGCCTGGTATCTTTATAGTCCTGTCGGGTTTCGCCACC
TCTGACTTGAGCGTCGATTTTTGTGATGCTCGTCAGGGGGGCGGAGCCTATGGAAAAACGCCAGCAACGC
GGCCTTTTTACGGTTCCTGGCCTTTTGCTGGCCTTTTGCTCACATGTTCTTTCCTGCGTTATCCCCTGAT
TCTGTGGATAACCGTATTACCGCCTTTGAGTGAGCTGATACCGCTCGCCGCAGCCGAACGACCGAGCGCA
GCGAGTCAGTGAGCGAGGAAGCGGAAGAGCGCCCAATACGCAAACCGCCTCTCCCCGCGCGTTGGCCGAT
TCATTAATGCAGCTGGCACGACAGGTTTCCCGACTGGAAAGCGGGCAGTGAGCGCAACGCAATTAATGTG
AGTTAGCTCACTCATTAGGCACCCCAGGCTTTACACTTTATGCTTCCGGCTCGTATGTTGTGTGGAATTG
TGAGCGGATAACAATTTCACACAGGAAACAGCTATGACCATGATTACGCCAAGCGCGCAATTAACCCTCA
CTAAAGGGAACAAAAGCTGGAGCTGCAAGCTTAATGTAGTCTTATGCAATACTCTTGTAGTCTTGCAACA
TGGTAACGATGAGTTAGCAACATGCCTTACAAGGAGAGAAAAAGCACCGTGCATGCCGATTGGTGGAAGT
AAGGTGGTACGATCGTGCCTTATTAGGAAGGCAACAGACGGGTCTGACATGGATTGGACGAACCACTGAA
TTGCCGCATTGCAGAGATATTGTATTTAAGTGCCTAGCTCGATACATAAACGGGTCTCTCTGGTTAGACC
AGATCTGAGCCTGGGAGCTCTCTGGCTAACTAGGGAACCCACTGCTTAAGCCTCAATAAAGCTTGCCTTG
AGTGCTTCAAGTAGTGTGTGCCCGTCTGTTGTGTGACTCTGGTAACTAGAGATCCCTCAGACCCTTTTAG
TCAGTGTGGAAAATCTCTAGCAGTGGCGCCCGAACAGGGACTTGAAAGCGAAAGGGAAACCAGAGGAGCT
CTCTCGACGCAGGACTCGGCTTGCTGAAGCGCGCACGGCAAGAGGCGAGGGGCGGCGACTGGTGAGTACG
CCAAAAATTTTGACTAGCGGAGGCTAGAAGGAGAGAGATGGGTGCGAGAGCGTCAGTATTAAGCGGGGGA
GAATTAGATCGCGATGGGAAAAAATTCGGTTAAGGCCAGGGGGAAAGAAAAAATATAAATTAAAACATAT
AGTATGGGCAAGCAGGGAGCTAGAACGATTCGCAGTTAATCCTGGCCTGTTAGAAACATCAGAAGGCTGT
AGACAAATACTGGGACAGCTACAACCATCCCTTCAGACAGGATCAGAAGAACTTAGATCATTATATAATA
CAGTAGCAACCCTCTATTGTGTGCATCAAAGGATAGAGATAAAAGACACCAAGGAAGCTTTAGACAAGAT
AGAGGAAGAGCAAAACAAAAGTAAGACCACCGCACAGCAAGCGGCCGCTGATCTTCAGACCTGGAGGAGG
AGATATGAGGGACAATTGGAGAAGTGAATTATATAAATATAAAGTAGTAAAAATTGAACCATTAGGAGTA
GCACCCACCAAGGCAAAGAGAAGAGTGGTGCAGAGAGAAAAAAGAGCAGTGGGAATAGGAGCTTTGTTCC
TTGGGTTCTTGGGAGCAGCAGGAAGCACTATGGGCGCAGCGTCAATGACGCTGACGGTACAGGCCAGACA
ATTATTGTCTGGTATAGTGCAGCAGCAGAACAATTTGCTGAGGGCTATTGAGGCGCAACAGCATCTGTTG
CAACTCACAGTCTGGGGCATCAAGCAGCTCCAGGCAAGAATCCTGGCTGTGGAAAGATACCTAAAGGATC
AACAGCTCCTGGGGATTTGGGGTTGCTCTGGAAAACTCATTTGCACCACTGCTGTGCCTTGGAATGCTAG
TTGGAGTAATAAATCTCTGGAACAGATTTGGAATCACACGACCTGGATGGAGTGGGACAGAGAAATTAAC
AATTACACAAGCTTAATACACTCCTTAATTGAAGAATCGCAAAACCAGCAAGAAAAGAATGAACAAGAAT
TATTGGAATTAGATAAATGGGCAAGTTTGTGGAATTGGTTTAACATAACAAATTGGCTGTGGTATATAAA
ATTATTCATAATGATAGTAGGAGGCTTGGTAGGTTTAAGAATAGTTTTTGCTGTACTTTCTATAGTGAAT
AGAGTTAGGCAGGGATATTCACCATTATCGTTTCAGACCCACCTCCCAACCCCGAGGGGACCCAGAGAGG
GCCTATTTCCCATGATTCCTTCATATTTGCATATACGATACAAGGCTGTTAGAGAGATAATTAGAATTAA
TTTGACTGTAAACACAAAGATATTAGTACAAAATACGTGACGTAGAAAGTAATAATTTCTTGGGTAGTTT
GCAGTTTTAAAATTATGTTTTAAAATGGACTATCATATGCTTACCGTAACTTGAAAGTATTTCGATTTCT
TGGCTTTATATATCTTGTGGAAAGGACGAAACACCGCTCCACCACAGGCCAAAACAGTTTTAGAGCTAGA
AATAGCAAGTTAAAATAAGGCTAGTCCGTTATCAACTTGAAAAAGTGGCACCGAGTCGGTGCTTTTTTAA
GCTTGGCGTAACTAGATCTTGAGACAAATGGCAGTATTCATCCACAATTTTAAAAGAAAAGGGGGGATTG
GGGGGTACAGTGCAGGGGAAAGAATAGTAGACATAATAGCAACAGACATACAAACTAAAGAATTACAAAA
ACAAATTACAAAAATTCAAAATTTTCGGGTTTATTACAGGGACAGCAGAGATCCACTTTGGCGCCGGCTC
GAGGGGG
Features (pLannotate 1.2.2; 29 found; start..end, strand, type, name):
     14..80      +  CDS            small t antigen (fragment): SV40 (simian virus 40) small t antigen
    106..317     +  promoter       EF-1α core promoter: core promoter for human elongation factor EF-1α
    318..1256    +  intron         EF-1α intron A: intron upstream of the start codon of human EF-1α
   1278..1877    +  CDS            PuroR (fragment): puromycin N-acetyltransferase; pac from Streptomyces; confers resistance to puromycin
   1893..2481    +  misc_feature   WPRE: woodchuck hepatitis virus posttranscriptional regulatory element
   2532..2551    +  misc_feature   cPPT/CTS (fragment): central polypurine tract and central termination sequence of HIV-1
   2553..2786    +  LTR            3' LTR (ΔU3): self-inactivating 3' long terminal repeat (LTR) from HIV-1
   2864..2985    +  polyA_signal   SV40 poly(A) signal: SV40 polyadenylation signal
   3025..3160    +  rep_origin     SV40 ori: SV40 origin of replication
   3181..3199    -  promoter       T7 promoter: promoter for bacteriophage T7 RNA polymerase
   3207..3362    +  CDS            lacZα (fragment): LacZα fragment of β-galactosidase; lacZ fragment
   3367..3795    +  rep_origin     f1 ori (sequence partly withheld): f1 bacteriophage origin of replication; arrow indicates direction of (+) strand synthesis
   3848..3952    +  promoter       AmpR promoter: bla
   3953..4813    +  CDS            AmpR: β-lactamase; bla; confers resistance to ampicillin, carbenicillin, and related antibiotics
   4984..5572    +  rep_origin     ori: high-copy-number ColE1/pMB1/pBR322/pUC origin of replication
   5755..5847    +  CDS            lacI (fragment): lac repressor; lacI; The lac repressor binds to the lac operator to inhibit transcription in E. coli. This inhibition can be relieved by adding lactose or isopropyl-β-D-thiogalactopyranoside (IPTG).
   5860..5881    +  protein_bind   CAP binding site: CAP binding activates transcription in the presence of cAMP. E. coli catabolite activator protein
   5896..5926    +  promoter       lac promoter: promoter for the E. coli lac operon
   5934..5950    +  protein_bind   lac operator: The lac repressor binds to the lac operator to inhibit transcription in E. coli. This inhibition can be relieved by adding lactose or isopropyl-β-D-thiogalactopyranoside (IPTG). lac repressor encoded by lacI
   5995..6013    +  promoter       T3 promoter: promoter for bacteriophage T3 RNA polymerase
   6041..6267    +  promoter       RSV promoter: Rous sarcoma virus enhancer/promoter
   6268..6448    +  LTR            5' LTR (truncated): truncated 5' long terminal repeat (LTR) from HIV-1
   6495..6620    +  misc_feature   HIV-1 Ψ: packaging signal of human immunodeficiency virus type 1
   6604..6967    +  CDS            HIV-1 gag (fragment): gag protein from human immunodeficiency virus 1; gag
   7113..7346    +  misc_feature   RRE: The Rev response element (RRE) of HIV-1 allows for Rev-dependent mRNA export from the nucleus to the cytoplasm.
   7723..7749    +  CDS            Rev (fragment): human immunodeficiency virus 1 (HIV-1) Rev protein; rev; enhances nuclear export of unspliced and incompletely spliced viral mRNAs
   7753..7993    +  promoter       U6 promoter: RNA polymerase III promoter for human U6 snRNA
   8023..8098    +  misc_RNA       gRNA scaffold: guide RNA scaffold for the Streptococcus pyogenes CRISPR/Cas9 system
   8154..8271    +  misc_feature   cPPT/CTS: central polypurine tract and central termination sequence of HIV-1
