[The description below was written by a language model from this plasmid's Addgene catalogue record and pLannotate feature annotations shown in this document.]
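Description:
DGKG gRNA (BRDN0001147060) is a third-generation lentiviral CRISPR guide plasmid built on the lentiGuide-Puro backbone, carrying a single guide RNA directed against human DGKG (diacylglycerol kinase gamma, also known as DAGK3). The guide was designed against several DGKG reference transcripts and belongs to a human kinome gRNA collection. In bacteria the plasmid is maintained at high copy through a ColE1/pUC-type origin and selected with ampicillin via the β-lactamase gene. An f1 origin, an SV40 origin and leftover lac and T7/T3 promoter elements from the parental cloning vector are also annotated.

The lentiviral transfer cassette begins with an RSV promoter fused to a truncated HIV-1 5' LTR, which makes genomic RNA production independent of Tat. This is followed by the Ψ packaging signal with a gag fragment, the Rev response element for nuclear export of the unspliced genome, and a cPPT/CTS element. A self-inactivating ΔU3 3' LTR closes the cassette, followed by an SV40 polyadenylation signal.

Two expression units sit between the LTRs. The human U6 RNA polymerase III promoter drives the DGKG-targeting spacer fused to the Streptococcus pyogenes gRNA scaffold. An EF-1α core promoter with its intron A drives puromycin N-acetyltransferase, with a WPRE downstream to enhance expression, so transduced mammalian cells can be selected with puromycin.

The plasmid does not encode Cas9. It is meant to be used with a separate Cas9 vector or in cells that already express Cas9, typically for knockout of DGKG.
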