Addgene plasmid #77456: DGKG gRNA (BRDN0001147060)
Purpose: 3rd generation lentiviral gRNA plasmid targeting human DGKG
Depositing lab: John Doench & David Root. Depositing organization: Broad Institute. Publication: Optimized sgRNA design to maximize activity and minimize off-target effects of CRISPR-Cas9. Doench JG, Fusi N, Sullender M, Hegde M, Vaimberg EW, Donovan KF, Smith I, Tothova Z, Wilen C, Orchard R, Virgin HW, Listgarten J, Root DE. Nat Biotechnol. 2016 Jan 18. doi: 10.1038/nbt.3437. PubMed 26780180.
Backbone
  Vector backbone: lentiGuide-Puro
  Backbone manufacturer: Zhang Lab (Addgene plasmid # 52963)
  Vector type: Mammalian Expression, Lentiviral, CRISPR
  Selectable markers: Puromycin
Growth in bacteria
  Bacterial resistance: Ampicillin, 100 μg/mL
  Growth temperature: 37°C
  Growth strain: DH5alpha
  Copy number: High Copy
Gene/Insert
  Gene/Insert name: DGKG (alt names: DGKG; NM_001080744.1)
  gRNA/shRNA sequence: CTCCACCACAGGCCAAAACA
  Species: H. sapiens (human)
  Entrez Gene: DGKG (a.k.a. DAGK3, DGK-GAMMA)
  Promoter: hU6
  Cloning method: Unknown
  Sequencing primers: 5′ U6-F; 3′ pS2-R
Terms and licenses: Academic/Nonprofit Terms; Industry Terms: Not Available to Industry
Depositor comments: The gRNA was designed to target the following Genbank reference sequence(s): NM_001080744.1,NM_001080745.1,NM_001346.2. Note that this plasmid does NOT contain Cas9. It should be used in conjunction with lentiCas9-Blast (Addgene #52962) or otherwise with cell lines already expressing Cas9. Browse the full kinome gRNA library at http://www.addgene.org/pooled-library/broadgpp-human-kinome/ or visit http://www.broadinstitute.org/rnai/public/ for detailed protocols and information.
How to cite: DGKG gRNA (BRDN0001147060) was a gift from John Doench & David Root (Addgene plasmid # 77456 ; http://n2t.net/addgene:77456 ; RRID:Addgene_77456)
