>Addgene plasmid #77456 | DGKG gRNA (BRDN0001147060) | depositor partial sequence | sequence record 144916 | Target Sequence
CTCCACCACAGGCCAAAACA
