>Addgene plasmid #77456 | DGKG gRNA (BRDN0001147060) | addgene partial sequence | sequence record 187795 | hU6-F
AGAAAGTAATAATTTCTTGGGTAGTTTGCAGTTTTAAAATTATGTTTTAAAATGGACTATCATATGCTTA
CCGTAACTTGAAAGTATTTCGATTTCTTGGCTTTATATATCTTGTGGAAAGGACGAAACACCGCTCCACC
ACAGGCCAAAACAGTTTTAGAGCTAGAAATAGCAAGTTAAAATAAGGCTAGTCCGTTATCAACTTGAAAA
AGTGGCACCGAGTCGGTGCTTTTTTAAGCTTGGCGTAACTAGATCTTGAGACAAATGGCAGTATTCATCC
ACAATTTTAAAAGAAAAGGGGGGATTGGGGGGTACAGTGCAGGGGAAAGAATAGTAGACATAATAGCAAC
AGACATACAAACTAAAGAATTACAAAAACAAATTACAAAAATTCAAAATTTTCGGGTTTATTACAGGGAC
AGCAGAGATCCACTTTGGCGCCGGCTCGAGGGGGCCCGGGTGCAAAGATGGATAAAGTTTTAAACAGAGA
GGAATCTTTGCAGCTAATGGACCTTCTAGGTCTTGAAAGGAGTGGGAATTGGCTCCGGTGCCCGTCAGTG
GGCAGAGCGC
